Addgene plasmid #57935: mKOet-TFR-20
Purpose: Localization: Transferrin Receptor, Excitation: 548, Emission: 561
Depositing lab: Michael Davidson.
Backbone
  Vector backbone: mKOet
  Backbone size w/o insert (bp): 4750
  Vector type: Mammalian Expression
  Selectable markers: Neomycin (select with G418)
Growth in bacteria
  Bacterial resistance: Kanamycin, 50 μg/mL
  Growth temperature: 37°C
  Growth strain: DH5alpha
  Copy number: High Copy
Gene/Insert
  Gene/Insert name: TFR (alt name: NM_003234)
  Species: H. sapiens (human)
  Mutation: G142S
  Entrez Gene: TFRC (a.k.a. CD71, IMD46, T9, TFR, TFR1, TR, TRFR, p90)
  Promoter: CMV
  Tag / fusion protein: mKOet
  Cloning method: Unknown
  Sequencing primers: 5′ CMV-F; 3′ SV40pA-R
Terms and licenses: Academic/Nonprofit Terms; Industry Terms: Not Available to Industry
Depositor comments: . Excitation = 548; Emission = 561
How to cite: mKOet-TFR-20 was a gift from Michael Davidson (Addgene plasmid # 57935 ; http://n2t.net/addgene:57935 ; RRID:Addgene_57935)
