[The description below was written by a language model from this plasmid's Addgene catalogue record and pLannotate feature annotations shown in this document.]
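Description:
mKOet-TFR-20 is a mammalian expression plasmid that produces the human transferrin receptor (TFRC, also known as CD71 or TFR1) fused to the orange fluorescent protein mKOet, a Kusabira Orange-type monomeric reporter with recorded excitation and emission maxima of 548 and 561 nm. The sequenced plasmid is about 7.0 kb. In the annotated sequence the CMV immediate-early enhancer and promoter drive the TFRC coding region, which is followed after a short gap (presumably the linker implied by the "20" in the name, although the record does not explain this) by the mKO-related coding sequence, so the fluorescent protein sits at the C-terminus of the receptor. Short flanking hits to mBanana and mApple probably reflect terminal sequences shared among engineered fluorescent proteins rather than additional reporters. An SV40 polyadenylation signal terminates the transcript. The receptor is recorded as carrying a G142S substitution; the record does not comment on its significance.

The backbone has the layout of a standard N1-type fluorescent protein vector. A high-copy ColE1/pUC origin supports propagation in E. coli, and an f1 origin is also present. A single NeoR/KanR (Tn5 aminoglycoside phosphotransferase) gene is preceded by both a bacterial bla-type promoter and the SV40 early promoter and followed by the HSV TK polyadenylation signal. This arrangement gives kanamycin resistance in bacteria and G418 selection in mammalian cells. The small ble, bGH poly(A) and large T antigen fragments appear to be incidental backbone matches.

The stated purpose is localization. The fusion serves as an orange marker for the transferrin receptor in transfected mammalian cells, labelling the compartments through which the receptor traffics for fluorescence imaging.
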