Features (pLannotate 1.2.2; 18 found; start..end, strand, type, name):
     41..344     +  enhancer       CMV enhancer: human cytomegalovirus immediate early enhancer
    345..548     +  promoter       CMV promoter: human cytomegalovirus (CMV) immediate early promoter
    571..599     +  misc_feature   MCS (fragment): multiple cloning site
    606..2885    +  CDS            TFRC (sequence partly withheld): TFR1_HUMAN - Experimental evidence at protein level: Swiss-Prot protein existence level 1. (Microbial infection) Acts as a receptor for new-world arenaviruses: Guanarito, Junin and Machupo virus. From Homo sapiens (Human).
   2946..2980    +  CDS            mBanana (fragment): yellow monomeric derivative of DsRed fluorescent protein mammalian codon-optimized
   2976..3623    +  CDS            mKO: mKO is a basic (constitutively fluorescent) orange fluorescent protein published in 2004, derived from Verrillofungia concinna. It has low acid sensitivity.
   3622..3650    +  CDS            mApple (fragment): photostable monomeric derivative of DsRed (Shaner et al., 2008) mammalian codon-optimized
   3666..3749    +  CDS            large T antigen (fragment): large T antigen from SV40 (simian virus 40)
   3772..3893    +  polyA_signal   SV40 poly(A) signal: SV40 polyadenylation signal
   3927..4355    -  rep_origin     f1 ori (sequence partly withheld): f1 bacteriophage origin of replication; arrow indicates direction of (+) strand synthesis
   4382..4486    +  promoter       AmpR promoter: bla
   4488..4845    +  promoter       SV40 promoter: SV40 enhancer and early promoter
   4880..5674    +  CDS            NeoR/KanR: aminoglycoside phosphotransferase from Tn5; aph(3')-II (or nptII); confers resistance to neomycin, kanamycin, and G418 (Geneticin®)
   5695..5847    +  CDS            ble (fragment): BLE_KLEPN - Experimental evidence at protein level: Swiss-Prot protein existence level 1. Binding protein with a strong affinity to the bleomycin family of antibiotics. Binds to CL990; an antimitotic-antibiotic compound. From Klebsiella pneumoniae.
   5906..5953    +  polyA_signal   HSV TK poly(A) signal: herpes simplex virus thymidine kinase polyadenylation signal (Cole and Stacy, 1985)
   6044..6060    -  polyA_signal   bGH poly(A) signal (fragment): bovine growth hormone polyadenylation signal
   6282..6870    +  rep_origin     ori: high-copy-number ColE1/pMB1/pBR322/pUC origin of replication
   6985..7004    +  enhancer       CMV enhancer (fragment): human cytomegalovirus immediate early enhancer
>Addgene plasmid #57935 | mKOet-TFR-20 | addgene full sequence | sequence record 241031 | Addgene NGS Result
TTACGGGGTCATTAGTTCATAGCCCATATATGGAGTTCCGCGTTACATAACTTACGGTAAATGGCCCGCC
TGGCTGACCGCCCAACGACCCCCGCCCATTGACGTCAATAATGACGTATGTTCCCATAGTAACGCCAATA
GGGACTTTCCATTGACGTCAATGGGTGGAGTATTTACGGTAAACTGCCCACTTGGCAGTACATCAAGTGT
ATCATATGCCAAGTACGCCCCCTATTGACGTCAATGACGGTAAATGGCCCGCCTGGCATTATGCCCAGTA
CATGACCTTATGGGACTTTCCTACTTGGCAGTACATCTACGTATTAGTCATCGCTATTACCATGGTGATG
CGGTTTTGGCAGTACATCAATGGGCGTGGATAGCGGTTTGACTCACGGGGATTTCCAAGTCTCCACCCCA
TTGACGTCAATGGGAGTTTGTTTTGGCACCAAAATCAACGGGACTTTCCAAAATGTCGTAACAACTCCGC
CCCATTGACGCAAATGGGCGGTAGGCGTGTACGGTGGGAGGTCTATATAAGCAGAGCTGGTTTAGTGAAC
CGTCAGATCCGCTAGCGCTACCGGACTCAGATCTCGAGCGCCACCATGATGGATCAAGCTAGATCAGCAT
TCTCTAACTTGTTTGGTGGAGAACCATTGTCATATACCCGGTTCAGCCTGGCTCGGCAAGTAGATGGCGA
TAACAGTCATGTGGAGATGAAACTTGCTGTAGATGAAGAAGAAAATGCTGACAATAACACAAAGGCCAAT
GTCACAAAACCAAAAAGGTGTAGTGGAAGTATCTGCTATGGGACTATTGCTGTGATCGTCTTTTTCTTGA
TTGGATTTATGATTGGCTACTTGGGCTATTGTAAAGGGGTAGAACCAAAAACTGAGTGTGAGAGACTGGC
AGGAACCGAGTCTCCAGTGAGGGAGGAGCCAGGAGAGGACTTCCCTGCAGCACGTCGCTTATATTGGGAT
GACCTGAAGAGAAAGTTGTCGGAGAAACTGGACAGCACAGACTTCACCAGCACCATCAAGCTGCTGAATG
AAAATTCATATGTCCCTCGTGAGGCTGGATCTCAAAAAGATGAAAATCTTGCGTTGTATGTTGAAAATCA
ATTTCGTGAATTTAAACTCAGCAAAGTCTGGCGTGATCAACATTTTGTTAAGATTCAGGTCAAAGACAGC
GCTCAAAACTCGGTGATCATAGTTGATAAGAACGGTAGACTTGTTTACCTGGTGGAGAATCCTGGGGGTT
ATGTGGCGTATAGTAAGGCTGCAACAGTTACTGGTAAACTGGTCCATGCTAATTTTGGTACTAAAAAAGA
TTTTGAGGATTTATACACTCCTGTGAATGGATCTATAGTGATTGTCAGAGCAGGGAAAATCACCTTTGCA
GAAAAGGTTGCAAATGCTGAAAGCTTAAATGCAATTGGTGTGTTGATATACATGGACCAGACTAAATTTC
CCATTGTTAACGCAGAACTTTCATTCTTTGGACATGCTCATCTGGGGACAGGTGACCCTTACACACCTGG
ATTCCCTTCCTTCAACCACACTCAGTTTCCACCATCTCGGTCATCAGGATTGCCTAATATACCTGTCCAG
ACAATCTCCAGAGCTGCTGCAGAAAAGCTGTTTGGGAATATGGAAGGAGACTGTCCCTCTGACTGGAAAA
CAGACTCTACATGTAGGATGGTAACCTCAGAAAGCAAGAATGTGAAGCTCACTGTGAGCAATGTGCTGAA
AGAGATAAAAATTCTTAACATCTTTGGAGTTATTAAAGGCTTTGTAGAACCAGATCACTATGTTGTAGTT
GGGGCCCAGAGAGATGCATGGGGCCCTGGAGCTGCAAAATCCGGTGTAGGCACAGCTCTCCTATTGAAAC
TTGCCCAGATGTTCTCAGATATGGTCTTAAAAGATGGGTTTCAGCCCAGCAGAAGCATTATCTTTGCCAG
TTGGAGTGCTGGAGACTTTGGATCGGTTGGTGCCACTGAATGGCTAGAGGGATACCTTTCGTCCCTGCAT
TTAAAGGCTTTCACTTATATTAATCTGGATAAAGCGGTTCTTGGTACCAGCAACTTCAAGGTTTCTGCCA
GCCCACTGTTGTATACGCTTATTGAGAAAACAATGCAAAATGTGAAGCATCCGGTTACTGGGCAATTTCT
ATATCAGGACAGCAACTGGGCCAGCAAAGTTGAGAAACTCACTTTAGACAATGCTGCTTTCCCTTTCCTT
GCATATTCTGGAATCCCAGCAGTTTCTTTCTGTTTTTGCGAGGACACAGATTATCCTTATTTGGGTACCA
CCATGGACACCTATAAGGAACTGATTGAGAGGATTCCTGAGTTGAACAAAGTGGCACGAGCAGCTGCAGA
GGTCGCTGGTCAGTTCGTGATTAAACTAACCCATGATGTTGAATTGAAC
[444 nt withheld, positions 2430-2873]
GACAATGAGTTTTCAGAATTCGGCTCCACCGGCTCCACCGGCTCCACCGGCGCGGATCCACCGGTCGCCA
CCATGGTGAGCAAGGGCGAGGAGAATAACATGGCCGTGATTAAACCAGAGATGAAGATGAGGTACTACAT
GGACGGCTCCGTCAATGGGCATGAGTTCACAATTGAAGGTGAAGGCACAGGCAGACCTTACGAGGGACAT
CAAGAGATGACACTACGCGTCACAATGGCCAAGGGCGGGCCAATGCCTTTCGCGTTTGACTTAGTGTCAC
ACGTGTTCTGTTACGGCCACAGACCTTTTACTAAATATCCAGAAGAGATACCAGACTATTTCAAACAAGC
ATTTCCTGAAGGCCTGTCATGGGAAAGGTCGTTGGAGTTCGAAGATGGTGGGTCCGCTTCAGTCAGTGCG
CATATAAGCCTTAGAGGAAACACCTTCTACCACAAATCCAAATTTACTGGGGTTAACTTTCCTGCCGATG
GTCCTATCATGCAAAACCAAAGTGTTGATTGGGAGCCATCAACCGAGAAAATTACTGCCAGCGACGGAGT
TCTGAAGGGTGATGTTACGATGTACCTAAAACTTGAAGGAGGCGGCAATCACAAATGCCAATTCAAGACT
ACTTACAAGGCGGCAAAAAAGATTCTTAAAATGCCAGGAAGCCATTACATCAGCCATCGCCTCGTCAGGA
AAACCGAAGGCAACATTACTGAGCTGGTAGAAGATGCAGTAGCTCATTCCGGCGGCATGGACGAGCTGTA
CAAGTAAGCGGCCGCGACTCTAGATCATAATCAGCCATACCACATTTGTAGAGGTTTTACTTGCTTTAAA
AAACCTCCCACACCTCCCCCTGAACCTGAAACATAAAATGAATGCAATTGTTGTTGTTAACTTGTTTATT
GCAGCTTATAATGGTTACAAATAAAGCAATAGCATCACAAATTTCACAAATAAAGCATTTTTTTCACTGC
ATTCTAGTTGTGGTTTGTCCAAACTCATCAATGTATCTTAAGGCGTAAATTGTAAGCGTTAATATTTTGT
TAAAATTCGCGTTAAATTTTTGTTAAATCAGCTCATTTTTTAACCAATAGGCCGAAATCGGCAAAATCCC
TTATAAATCAAAAGAATAGACCGAGATAGGGT
[37 nt withheld, positions 4026-4062]
AAAGAACGTGGACTCCAACGTCAAAGG
[49 nt withheld, positions 4090-4138]
T
[91 nt withheld, positions 4140-4230]
G
[124 nt withheld, positions 4232-4355]
CAGGTGGCACTTTTCGGGGAAATGTGCGCGGAACCCCTATTTGTTTATTTTTCTAAATACATTCAAATAT
GTATCCGCTCATGAGACAATAACCCTGATAAATGCTTCAATAATATTGAAAAAGGAAGAGTCCTGAGGCG
GAAAGAACCAGCTGTGGAATGTGTGTCAGTTAGGGTGTGGAAAGTCCCCAGGCTCCCCAGCAGGCAGAAG
TATGCAAAGCATGCATCTCAATTAGTCAGCAACCAGGTGTGGAAAGTCCCCAGGCTCCCCAGCAGGCAGA
AGTATGCAAAGCATGCATCTCAATTAGTCAGCAACCATAGTCCCGCCCCTAACTCCGCCCATCCCGCCCC
TAACTCCGCCCAGTTCCGCCCATTCTCCGCCCCATGGCTGACTAATTTTTTTTATTTATGCAGAGGCCGA
GGCCGCCTCGGCCTCTGAGCTATTCCAGAAGTAGTGAGGAGGCTTTTTTGGAGGCCTAGGCTTTTGCAAA
GATCGATCAAGAGACAGGATGAGGATCGTTTCGCATGATTGAACAAGATGGATTGCACGCAGGTTCTCCG
GCCGCTTGGGTGGAGAGGCTATTCGGCTATGACTGGGCACAACAGACAATCGGCTGCTCTGATGCCGCCG
TGTTCCGGCTGTCAGCGCAGGGGCGCCCGGTTCTTTTTGTCAAGACCGACCTGTCCGGTGCCCTGAATGA
ACTGCAAGACGAGGCAGCGCGGCTATCGTGGCTGGCCACGACGGGCGTTCCTTGCGCAGCTGTGCTCGAC
GTTGTCACTGAAGCGGGAAGGGACTGGCTGCTATTGGGCGAAGTGCCGGGGCAGGATCTCCTGTCATCTC
ACCTTGCTCCTGCCGAGAAAGTATCCATCATGGCTGATGCAATGCGGCGGCTGCATACGCTTGATCCGGC
TACCTGCCCATTCGACCACCAAGCGAAACATCGCATCGAGCGAGCACGTACTCGGATGGAAGCCGGTCTT
GTCGATCAGGATGATCTGGACGAAGAGCATCAGGGGCTCGCGCCAGCCGAACTGTTCGCCAGGCTCAAGG
CGAGCATGCCCGACGGCGAGGATCTCGTCGTGACCCATGGCGATGCCTGCTTGCCGAATATCATGGTGGA
AAATGGCCGCTTTTCTGGATTCATCGACTGTGGCCGGCTGGGTGTGGCGGACCGCTATCAGGACATAGCG
TTGGCTACCCGTGATATTGCTGAAGAGCTTGGCGGCGAATGGGCTGACCGCTTCCTCGTGCTTTACGGTA
TCGCCGCTCCCGATTCGCAGCGCATCGCCTTCTATCGCCTTCTTGACGAGTTCTTCTGAGCGGGACTCTG
GGGTTCGAAATGACCGACCAAGCGACGCCCAACCTGCCATCACGAGATTTCGATTCCACCGCCGCCTTCT
ATGAAAGGTTGGGCTTCGGAATCGTTTTCCGGGACGCCGGCTGGATGATCCTCCAGCGCGGGGATCTCAT
GCTGGAGTTCTTCGCCCACCCTAGGGGGAGGCTAACTGAAACACGGAAGGAGACAATACCGGAAGGAACC
CGCGCTATGACGGCAATAAAAAGACAGAATAAAACGCACGGTGTTGGGTCGTTTGTTCATAAACGCGGGG
TTCGGTCCCAGGGCTGGCACTCTGTCGATACCCCACCGAGACCCCATTGGGGCCAATACGCCCGCGTTTC
TTCCTTTTCCCCACCCCACCCCCCAAGTTCGGGTGAAGGCCCAGGGCTCGCAGCCAACGTCGGGGCGGCA
GGCCCTGCCATAGCCTCAGGTTACTCATATATACTTTAGATTGATTTAAAACTTCATTTTTAATTTAAAA
GGATCTAGGTGAAGATCCTTTTTGATAATCTCATGACCAAAATCCCTTAACGTGAGTTTTCGTTCCACTG
AGCGTCAGACCCCGTAGAAAAGATCAAAGGATCTTCTTGAGATCCTTTTTTTCTGCGCGTAATCTGCTGC
TTGCAAACAAAAAAACCACCGCTACCAGCGGTGGTTTGTTTGCCGGATCAAGAGCTACCAACTCTTTTTC
CGAAGGTAACTGGCTTCAGCAGAGCGCAGATACCAAATACTGTTCTTCTAGTGTAGCCGTAGTTAGGCCA
CCACTTCAAGAACTCTGTAGCACCGCCTACATACCTCGCTCTGCTAATCCTGTTACCAGTGGCTGCTGCC
AGTGGCGATAAGTCGTGTCTTACCGGGTTGGACTCAAGACGATAGTTACCGGATAAGGCGCAGCGGTCGG
GCTGAACGGGGGGTTCGTGCACACAGCCCAGCTTGGAGCGAACGACCTACACCGAACTGAGATACCTACA
GCGTGAGCTATGAGAAAGCGCCACGCTTCCCGAAGGGAGAAAGGCGGACAGGTATCCGGTAAGCGGCAGG
GTCGGAACAGGAGAGCGCACGAGGGAGCTTCCAGGGGGAAACGCCTGGTATCTTTATAGTCCTGTCGGGT
TTCGCCACCTCTGACTTGAGCGTCGATTTTTGTGATGCTCGTCAGGGGGGCGGAGCCTATGGAAAAACGC
CAGCAACGCGGCCTTTTTACGGTTCCTGGCCTTTTGCTGGCCTTTTGCTCACATGTTCTTTCCTGCGTTA
TCCCCTGATTCTGTGGATAACCGTATTACCGCCATGCATTAGTTATTAATAGTAATCAA
